>Addgene plasmid #157396 | pD649-HAsp-HLA-E-COMP5AP-AviTag-9xHis | addgene full sequence | sequence record 410002 | Addgene NGS Result
TTTCAATATTATTGAAGCATTTATCAGGGTTATTGTCTCATGAGCGGATACATATTTGAATGTATTTAGA
AAAATAAACAAATAGGGGTCAGTGTTACAACCAATTAACCAATTCTGAACATTATCGCGAGCCCATTTAT
ACCTGAATATGGCTCATAACACCCCTTGCTCATGACCAAAATCCCTTAACGTGAGTTACGCGCGCGTCGT
TCCACTGAGCGTCAGACCCCGTAGAAAAGATCAAAGGATCTTCTTGAGATCCTTTTTTTCTGCGCGTAAT
CTGCTGCTTGCAAACAAAAAAACCACCGCTACCAGCGGTGGTTTGTTTGCCGGATCAAGAGCTACCAACT
CTTTTTCCGAAGGTAACTGGCTTCAGCAGAGCGCAGATACCAAATACTGTTCTTCTAGTGTAGCCGTAGT
TAGCCCACCACTTCAAGAACTCTGTAGCACCGCCTACATACCTCGCTCTGCTAATCCTGTTACCAGTGGC
TGCTGCCAGTGGCGATAAGTCGTGTCTTACCGGGTTGGACTCAAGACGATAGTTACCGGATAAGGCGCAG
CGGTCGGGCTGAACGGGGGGTTCGTGCACACAGCCCAGCTTGGAGCGAACGACCTACACCGAACTGAGAT
ACCTACAGCGTGAGCTATGAGAAAGCGCCACGCTTCCCGAAGGGAGAAAGGCGGACAGGTATCCGGTAAG
CGGCAGGGTCGGAACAGGAGAGCGCACGAGGGAGCTTCCAGGGGGAAACGCCTGGTATCTTTATAGTCCT
GTCGGGTTTCGCCACCTCTGACTTGAGCGTCGATTTTTGTGATGCTCGTCAGGGGGGCGGAGCCTATGGA
AAAACGCCAGCAACGCGGCCTTTTTACGGTTCCTGGCCTTTTGCTGGCCTTTTGCTCACATGTTCTTTCC
TGCGTTATCCCCTGATTCTGTGGATAACCGTATTACCGCCTTTGAGTGAGCTGATACCGCTCGCCGCAGC
CGAACGACCGAGCGCAGCGAGTCAGTGAGCGAGGAAGCGGAAGGCGAGAGTAGGGAACTGCCAGGCATCA
AACTAAGCAGAAGGCCCCTGACGGATGGCCTTTTTGCGTTTCTACAAACTCTTTCTGTGTTGTAAAACGA
CGGCCAGTCTTAAGCTCGGGCCCCCTGGGCGGTTCTGATAACGAGTAATCGTTAATCCGCAAATAACGTA
AAAACCCGCTTCGGCGGGTTTTTTTATGGGGGGAGTTTAGGGAAAGAGCATTTGTCAGAATATTTAAGGG
CGCCTGTCACTTTGCTTGATATATGAGAATTATTTAACCTTATAAATGAGAAAAAAGCAACGCACTTTAA
ATAAGATACGTTGCTTTTTCGATTGATGAACACCTATAATTAAACTATTCATCTATTATTTATGATTTTT
TGTATATACAATATTTCTAGTTTGTTAAAGAGAATTAAGAAAATAAATCTCGAAAATAATAAAGGGAAAA
TCAGTTTTTGATATCAAAATTATACATGTCAACGATAATACAAAATATAATACAAACTATAAGATGTTAT
CAGTATTTATTATCATTTAGAATAAATTTTGTGTCGCCCTTAATTGTGAGCGGATAACAATTACGAGCTT
CATGCACAGTGGCGTTGACTCAATATTGGCCATTAGCCATATTATTCATTGGTTATATAGCATAAATCAA
TATTGGCTATTGGCCATTGCATACGTTGTATCTATATCATAATATGTACATTTATATTGGCTCATGTCCA
ATATGACCGCCATGTTGGCATTGATTATTGACTAGTTATTAATAGTAATCAATTACGGGGTCATTAGTTC
ATAGCCCATATATGGAGTTCCGCGTTACATAACTTACGGTAAATGGCCCGCCTGGCTGACCGCCCAACGA
CCCCCGCCCATTGACGTCAATAATGACGTATGTTCCCATAGTAACGCCAATAGGGACTTTCCATTGACGT
CAATGGGTGGAGTATTTACGGTAAACTGCCCACTTGGCAGTACATCAAGTGTATCATATGCCAAGTACGC
CCCCTATTGACGTCAATGACGGTAAATGGCCCGCCTGGCATTATGCCCAGTACATGACCTTATGGGACTT
TCCTACTTGGCAGTACATCTACGTATTAGTCATCGCTATTACCATGGTGATGCGGTTTTGGCAGTACATC
AATGGGCGTGGATAGCGGTTTGACTCACGGGGATTTCCAAGTCTCCACCCCATTGACGTCAATGGGAGTT
TGTTTTGGCACCAAAATCAACGGGACTTTCCAAAATGTCGTAACAACTCCGCCCCATTGACGCAAATGGG
CGGTAGGCGTGTACGGTGGGAGGTCTATATAAGCAGAGCTCGTTTAGTGAACCGTCAGATCGCCTGGAGA
CGCCATCCACGCTGTTTTGACCTCCATAGAAGACACCGGGACCGATCCAGCCTCCGCGGCCGGGAACGGT
GCATTGGAACGCGGATTCCCCGTGCCAAGAGTGACGTAAGTACCGCCTATAGAGTCTATAGGCCCACCCC
CTTGGCTTCGTTAGAACGCGGCTACAATTAATACATAACCTTATGTATCATACACATACGATTTAGGTGA
CACTATAGAATAACATCCACTTTGCCTTTCTCTCCACAGGTGTCCACTCCCAGGTCCAACTGCACCTCGG
TTCTATCGAAAACGCGCCTGCTAGCGCCACCATGAAGACCATCATTGCCCTGAGCTACATCTTCTGCCTG
GTGTTCGCTGCGGCCGCC
[297 nt withheld, positions 2749-3045]
GGCGGAGGCGGATCTGGTGGCGGAGGAAGTGGCGGCGGAGGATCTGGATCTCACAGCCTGAAGTACTTTC
ACACCTCCGTGTCCAGACCTGGCAGAGGCGAGCCTAGATTCATCAGCGTGGGCTACGTGGACGACACCCA
GTTCGTCAGATTCGACAACGACGCCGCCTCTCCTCGGATGGTTCCTAGAGCACCCTGGATGGAACAAGAG
GGCAGCGAGTACTGGGATCGCGAGACAAGAAGCGCCAGAGACACAGCCCAGATCTTCCGCGTGAACCTGA
GAACCCTGCGGGGCTACTACAATCAGTCTGAGGCCGGCTCTCACACCCTGCAGTGGATGCATGGATGTGA
ACTGGGCCCCGACAGACGGTTCCTGAGAGGCTATGAGCAGTTCGCCTACGACGGCAAGGACTACCTGACA
CTGAACGAGGACCTGAGAAGCTGGACCGCCGTGGATACAGCCGCTCAGATCAGCGAGCAGAAGTCTAACG
ACGCCAGCGAGGCCGAACACCAGAGAGCCTATCTGGAAGATACCTGCGTGGAATGGCTGCACAAGTACCT
GGAAAAGGGCAAAGAGACACTGCTGCACCTGGAACCTCCAAAGACACATGTGACCCACCATCCTATCAGC
GACCACGAGGCCACACTGAGATGTTGGGCCCTGGGCTTTTACCCTGCCGAGATCACACTGACATGGCAGC
AGGATGGCGAGGGCCACACACAGGATACAGAGCTGGTGGAAACAAGACCTGCCGGCGACGGCACCTTCCA
GAAATGGGCTGCTGTGGTGGTTCCCAGCGGCGAGGAACAGAGATACACCTGTCACGTGCAGCACGAGGGA
CTGCCTGAACCTGTGACTCTGAGATGGAAGCCTGCCAGCCAGCCAACAATCCCCATTGGCGCGCCGGAAG
ATCAAGTTGATCCAAGATTGATTGATGGCAAGGGCGGATCTCTGGAGGTGCTGTTCCAGGGACCAGGCGG
AAGCGGCAATCCCGGCGGCGATCTGGCCCCCCAGATGCTGCGCGAGCTGCAGGAGACCAATGCCGCCCTG
CAGGACGTGCGCGAGCTGCTGCGCCACCGCGTGAAGGAGATCACCTTCCTGAAGAACACCGTGATGGAGT
GCGACGCCTGCGGTATGCAGCCCTCTAGAGGCTCCGGCTCCATCATCCCAGTTGAGGAGGAGAACCCGGA
CTTCTGGAACCGCGAGGCAGCCGAGGCCCTGGGTGCCGCCAAGAAGCTGCAGCCTGCACAGACAGCCGCC
AAGAACCTCATCATCTTCCTGGGCGATGGGATGGGGGTGTCTACGGTGACAGCTGCCAGGATCCTAAAAG
GGCAGAAGAAGGACAAACTGGGGCCTGAGATACCCCTGGCCATGGACCGCTTCCCATATGTGGCTCTGTC
CAAGACATACAATGTAGACAAACATGTGCCAGACAGTGGAGCCACAGCCACGGCCTACCTGTGCGGGGTC
AAGGGCAACTTCCAGACCATTGGCTTGAGTGCAGCCGCCCGCTTTAACCAGTGCAACACGACACGCGGCA
ACGAGGTCATCTCCGTGATGAATCGGGCCAAGAAAGCAGGGAAGTCAGTGGGAGTGGTAACCACCACACG
AGTGCAGCACGCCTCGCCAGCCGGCACCTACGCCCACACGGTGAACCGCAACTGGTACTCGGACGCCGAC
GTGCCTGCCTCGGCCCGCCAGGAGGGGTGCCAGGACATCGCTACGCAGCTCATCTCCAACATGGACATTG
ACGTGATCCTAGGTGGAGGCCGAAAGTACATGTTTCGCATGGGAACCCCAGACCCTGAGTACCCAGATGA
CTACAGCCAAGGTGGGACCAGGCTGGACGGGAAGAATCTGGTGCAGGAATGGCTGGCGAAGCGCCAGGGT
GCCCGGTATGTGTGGAACCGCACTGAGCTCATGCAGGCTTCCCTGGACCCGTCTGTGACCCATCTCATGG
GTCTCTTTGAGCCTGGAGACATGAAATACGAGATCCACCGAGACTCCACACTGGACCCCTCCCTGATGGA
GATGACAGAGGCTGCCCTGCGCCTGCTGAGCAGGAACCCCCGCGGCTTCTTCCTCTTCGTGGAGGGTGGT
CGCATCGACCATGGTCATCATGAAAGCAGGGCTTACCGGGCACTGACTGAGACGATCATGTTCGACGACG
CCATTGAGAGGGCGGGCCAGCTCACCAGCGAGGAGGACACGCTGAGCCTCGTCACTGCCGACCACTCCCA
CGTCTTCTCCTTCGGAGGCTACCCCCTGCGAGGGAGCTCCATCTTCGGGCTGGCCCCTGGCAAGGCCCGG
GACAGGAAGGCCTACACGGTCCTCCTATACGGAAACGGTCCAGGCTATGTGCTCAAGGACGGCGCCCGGC
CGGATGTTACCGAGAGCGAGAGCGGGAGCCCCGAGTATCGGCAGCAGTCAGCAGTGCCCCTGGACGAAGA
GACCCACGCAGGCGAGGACGTGGCGGTGTTCGCGCGCGGCCCGCAGGCGCACCTGGTTCACGGCGTGCAG
GAGCAGACCTTCATAGCGCACGTCATGGCCTTCGCCGCCTGCCTGGAGCCCTACACCGCCTGCGACCTGG
CGCCCCCCGCCGGCACCACCGACGCCGCGCACCCGGGTGGCGGAGGACTGAACGACATCTTCGAGGCTCA
GAAAATCGAATGGCACGAACATCACCATCACCATCACCATCACCATTAAGGCCGGCCTGTAGTCACTGGC
ACAACGCGTTACCCGGTAAGCCAATCGGGTATACACGGTCGTCATACTGCAGACAGGGTTCTTCTACTTT
GCAAGATAGTCTTGAGTAGTAAAATAAATAGATAGAGAAAATCAGCCTCGACTGTGCCTTCTAGTTGCCA
GCCATCTGTTGTTTGCCCCTCCCCCGTGCCTTCCTTGACCCTGGAAGGTGCCACTCCCACTGTCCTTTCC
TAATAAAATGAGGAAATTGCATCACAACACTCAACCCTATCTCGGTCTATTCTTTTGATTTATAAGGGAT
TTTGCCGATTTCGGCCTATTGGTTAAAAAATGAGCTGATTTAACAAAAATTTAACGCGAATTAATTCTGT
GGAATGTGTGTCAGTTAGGGTGTGGAAAGTCCCCAGGCTCCCCAGCAGGCAGAAGTATGCAAAGCATGCA
TCTCAATTAGTCAGCAACCAGGTGTGGAAAGTCCCCAGGCTCCCCAGCAGGCAGAAGTATGCAAAGCATG
CATCTCAATTAGTCAGCAACCATAGTCCCGCCCCTAACTCCGCCCATCCCGCCCCTAACTCCGCCCAGTT
CCGCCCATTCTCCGCCCCATGGCTGACTAATTTTTTTTATTTATGCAGAGGCCGAGGCCGCCTCTGCCTC
TGAGCTATTCCAGAAGTAGTGAGGAGGCTTTTTTGGAGGCCTAGGCTTTTGCAAAAAGCTCCCGGGAGCT
TGTATATCCATTTTCGGATCTGATCAGCACGTGTTGACAATTAATCATCGGCATAGTATATCGGCATAGT
ATAATACGACAAGGTGAGGAACTAAACCATGACCGAGTACAAGCCCACGGTGCGCCTCGCCACCCGCGAC
GACGTCCCCAGGGCCGTACGCACCCTCGCCGCCGCGTTCGCCGACTACCCCGCCACGCGCCACACCGTCG
ATCCGGACCGCCACATCGAGCGGGTCACCGAGCTGCAAGAACTCTTCCTCACGCGCGTCGGGCTCGACAT
CGGCAAGGTGTGGGTCGCGGACGACGGCGCCGCGGTGGCGGTCTGGACCACGCCGGAGAGCGTCGAAGCG
GGGGCGGTGTTCGCCGAGATCGGCCCGCGCATGGCCGAGTTGAGCGGTTCCCGGCTGGCCGCGCAGCAAC
AGATGGAAGGCCTCCTGGCGCCGCACCGGCCCAAGGAGCCCGCGTGGTTCCTGGCCACCGTCGGCGTCTC
GCCCGACCACCAGGGCAAGGGTCTGGGCAGCGCCGTCGTGCTCCCCGGAGTGGAGGCGGCCGAGCGCGCC
GGGGTGCCCGCCTTCCTGGAGACATCCGCGCCCCGCAACCTCCCCTTCTACGAGCGGCTCGGCTTCACCG
TCACCGCCGACGTCGAGGTGCCCGAAGGACCGCGCACCTGGTGCATGACCCGCAAGCCCGGTGCCTGACA
CGTGCTACGAGATTTCGATTCCACCGCCGCCTTCTATGAAAGGTTGGGCTTCGGAATCGTTTTCCGGGAC
GCCGGCTGGATGATCCTCCAGCGCGGGGATCTCATGCTGGAGTTCTTCGCCCACCCCAACTTGTTTATTG
CAGCTTATAATGGTTACAAATAAAGCAATAGCATCACAAATTTCACAAATAAAGCATTTTTTTCACTGCA
TTCTAGTTGTGGTTTGTCCAAACTCATCAATGTATCTTATCATGTCTGTATACCGTCGACCTCTAGCTAG
AGCTTGGCGTAATCATGGTCATTACCAATGCTTAATCAGTGAGGCACCTATCTCAGCGATCTGTCTATTT
CGTTCATCCATAGTTGCCTGACTCCCCGTCGTGTAGATAACTACGATACGGGAGGGCTTACCATCTGGCC
CCAGCGCTGCGATGATACCGCGAGAACCACGCTCACCGGCTCCGGATTTATCAGCAATAAACCAGCCAGC
CGGAAGGGCCGAGCGCAGAAGTGGTCCTGCAACTTTATCCGCCTCCATCCAGTCTATTAATTGTTGCCGG
GAAGCTAGAGTAAGTAGTTCGCCAGTTAATAGTTTGCGCAACGTTGTTGCCATCGCTACAGGCATCGTGG
TGTCACGCTCGTCGTTTGGTATGGCTTCATTCAGCTCCGGTTCCCAACGATCAAGGCGAGTTACATGATC
CCCCATGTTGTGCAAAAAAGCGGTTAGCTCCTTCGGTCCTCCGATCGTTGTCAGAAGTAAGTTGGCCGCA
GTGTTATCACTCATGGTTATGGCAGCACTGCATAATTCTCTTACTGTCATGCCATCCGTAAGATGCTTTT
CTGTGACTGGTGAGTACTCAACCAAGTCATTCTGAGAATAGTGTATGCGGCGACCGAGTTGCTCTTGCCC
GGCGTCAATACGGGATAATACCGCGCCACATAGCAGAACTTTAAAAGTGCTCATCATTGGAAAACGTTCT
TCGGGGCGAAAACTCTCAAGGATCTTACCGCTGTTGAGATCCAGTTCGATGTAACCCACTCGTGCACCCA
ACTGATCTTCAGCATCTTTTACTTTCACCAGCGTTTCTGGGTGAGCAAAAACAGGAAGGCAAAATGCCGC
AAAAAAGGGAATAAGGGCGACACGGAAATGTTGAATACTCATATTCTTCCTT
Features (pLannotate 1.2.2; 25 found; start..end, strand, type, name):
    119..143     -  CDS            KanR (fragment): aminoglycoside phosphotransferase; aph(3')-Ia; confers resistance to kanamycin
    254..842     +  rep_origin     ori: high-copy-number ColE1/pMB1/pBR322/pUC origin of replication
   1067..1084    +  terminator     rrnB T2 terminator (fragment): transcription terminator T2 from the E. coli rrnB gene
   1109..1128    -  CDS            lacZα (fragment): LacZα fragment of β-galactosidase; lacZ fragment
   1584..1600    +  protein_bind   lac operator: The lac repressor binds to the lac operator to inhibit transcription in E. coli. This inhibition can be relieved by adding lactose or isopropyl-β-D-thiogalactopyranoside (IPTG). lac repressor encoded by lacI
   1843..2146    +  enhancer       CMV enhancer: human cytomegalovirus immediate early enhancer
   2147..2350    +  promoter       CMV promoter: human cytomegalovirus (CMV) immediate early promoter
   2486..2529    +  intron         CMV intron (fragment): modified intron A from human cytomegalovirus
   2581..2599    +  promoter       SP6 promoter: promoter for bacteriophage SP6 RNA polymerase
   2603..2640    +  CDS            IgH signal sequence (fragment): signal sequence from the mouse immunoglobulin heavy chain variable region
   2704..3045    +  CDS            B2M (sequence partly withheld): B2MG_CHLAE - Experimental evidence at protein level: Swiss-Prot protein existence level 1. Component of the class I major histocompatibility complex (MHC). Involved in the presentation of peptide antigens to the immune system. From Chlorocebus aethiops (Green monkey) (Cercopithecus aethiops).
   3094..3942    +  CDS            HLA-E (fragment): HLAE_HUMAN - Also known as HLA-6.2, HLAE. Experimental evidence at protein level: Swiss-Prot protein existence level 1. (Microbial infection) Upon SARS-CoV-2 infection, may contribute to functional exhaustion of cytotoxic NK cells and CD8- positive T cells (PubMed:32859121). Binds SARS-CoV-2 S/Spike protein S1-derived peptide (LQPRTFLL) expressed on the surface of lung epithelial cells, inducing NK cell exhaustion and dampening antiviral immune surveillance (PubMed:32859121). From Homo sapiens (Human).
   4039..4218    +  CDS            Comp (fragment): COMP_RAT - Experimental evidence at protein level: Swiss-Prot protein existence level 1. May play a role in the structural integrity of cartilage via its interaction with other extracellular matrix proteins such as the collagens and fibronectin. Can mediate the interaction of chondrocytes with the cartilage extracellular matrix through interaction with cell surface integrin receptors. Could play a role in the pathogenesis of osteoarthritis. Potent suppressor of apoptosis in both primary chondrocytes and transformed cells. Suppresses apoptosis by blocking the activation of caspase-3 and by indu
   4206..5658    +  CDS            SEAP (fragment): secreted alkaline phosphatase from human placenta The natural enzyme has a C-terminal transmembrane sequence that is replaced by a GPI anchor.
   5683..5724    +  CDS            AviTag™ (fragment): peptide tag that allows for enzymatic biotinylation
   5728..5751    +  CDS            8xHis: 8xHis affinity tag
   5897..6008    +  polyA_signal   bGH poly(A) signal: bovine growth hormone polyadenylation signal
   6009..6117    +  rep_origin     f1 ori (fragment): f1 bacteriophage origin of replication; arrow indicates direction of (+) strand synthesis
   6131..6460    +  promoter       SV40 promoter: SV40 enhancer and early promoter
   6508..6555    +  promoter       EM7 promoter: synthetic bacterial promoter&nbsp
   6574..7173    +  CDS            PuroR (fragment): puromycin N-acetyltransferase; pac from Streptomyces; confers resistance to puromycin
   7183..7308    +  CDS            ble (fragment): BLE_KLEPN - Experimental evidence at protein level: Swiss-Prot protein existence level 1. Binding protein with a strong affinity to the bleomycin family of antibiotics. Binds to CL990; an antimitotic-antibiotic compound. From Klebsiella pneumoniae.
   7303..7424    +  polyA_signal   SV40 poly(A) signal: SV40 polyadenylation signal
   7477..8337    -  CDS            AmpR: β-lactamase; bla; confers resistance to ampicillin, carbenicillin, and related antibiotics
   8340..89      -  promoter       AmpR promoter (fragment) (across the origin): bla
