[The description below was written by a language model from this plasmid's Addgene catalogue record and pLannotate feature annotations shown in this document.]
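Description:
pD649-HAsp-HLA-E-COMP5AP-AviTag-9xHis is a mammalian expression plasmid built on the pD649 backbone for producing a secreted, soluble form of the human HLA-E extracellular domain. It is maintained in E. coli as a high-copy plasmid through a ColE1/pUC-type origin with ampicillin selection (AmpR). The sequenced record is 8,347 nt. The annotation also shows an SV40 promoter/EM7 promoter unit driving a puromycin N-acetyltransferase gene with an SV40 poly(A) signal, which could support selection in mammalian cells. Small fragments of KanR, lacZα, ble and f1 ori appear to be backbone remnants. The depositor notes that some plasmids in this collection may carry an IS4-like transposase element upstream of the CMV promoter, but none is annotated here.

Expression is driven by the CMV enhancer/promoter followed by a CMV intron fragment, with an SP6 promoter immediately upstream of the coding region and a bGH poly(A) signal downstream. The open reading frame begins with a signal peptide (named HAsp in the construct, although the annotation tool matched this region to an IgH signal sequence fragment). A β2-microglobulin-like segment comes next, followed by the HLA-E fragment. This arrangement suggests a single-chain light chain–heavy chain design, though the catalogue fields do not describe it, and the tool's best B2M match was the green monkey protein. The insert sits between retained NotI and AscI sites. It is fused at its C terminus to the COMP coiled-coil domain, which pentamerises the protein, then to placental alkaline phosphatase as an enzymatic reporter. An AviTag for site-specific biotinylation and a polyhistidine tag for purification complete the fusion (9xHis by name, annotated as 8xHis). The plasmid belongs to a collection used to map extracellular protein–protein interactions among human IgSF cell-surface proteins, where such multimeric AP fusions raise avidity for detecting weak binding.
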