Addgene plasmid #157396: pD649-HAsp-HLA-E-COMP5AP-AviTag-9xHis
Purpose: Mammalian expression of cell-surface protein extracellular domain fused to COMP5AP-AviTag-9xHis. Protein is secreted from cells.
Depositing lab: Chris Garcia. Depositing organization: Stanford University. Publication: A Human IgSF Cell-Surface Interactome Reveals a Complex Network of Protein-Protein Interactions. Wojtowicz WM, Vielmetter J, Fernandes RA, Siepe DH, Eastman CL, Chisholm GB, Cox S, Klock H, Anderson PW, Rue SM, Miller JJ, Glaser SM, Bragstad ML, Vance J, Lam AW, Lesley SA, Zinn K, Garcia KC. Cell. 2020 Aug 20;182(4):1027-1043.e17. doi: 10.1016/j.cell.2020.07.025. PubMed 32822567.
Backbone
  Vector backbone: pD649
  Backbone size w/o insert (bp): 7153
  Vector type: Mammalian Expression
Growth in bacteria
  Bacterial resistance: Ampicillin, 100 μg/mL
  Growth temperature: 37°C
  Growth strain: DH5alpha
  Copy number: High Copy
Gene/Insert
  Gene/Insert name: HLA-E (alt name: HLAE)
  Species: H. sapiens (human)
  Insert size (bp): 1194
  Entrez Gene: HLA-E (a.k.a. HLA-6.2, QA1)
  Promoter: CMV/SP6
  Tag / fusion protein: COMP5AP-AviTag-9xHis (C terminal on backbone)
  Cloning method: Restriction Enzyme; 5′ cloning site GCGGCCGC (not destroyed); 3′ cloning site GGCGCGCC (not destroyed)
  Sequencing primers: 5′ ATTTAGGTGACACTATAG; 3′ CGTCGCACTCCATCACGGTG
Resource information
  A portion of this plasmid was derived from a plasmid made by: synthesis by ThermoFisher
Terms and licenses: Academic/Nonprofit Terms; Industry Terms: Not Available to Industry
Depositor comments: Some plasmids in this collection may have an IS4-like element ISVsa5 family transposase upstream of the CMV promoter.
How to cite: pD649-HAsp-HLA-E-COMP5AP-AviTag-9xHis was a gift from Chris Garcia (Addgene plasmid # 157396 ; http://n2t.net/addgene:157396 ; RRID:Addgene_157396)
