>Addgene plasmid #157396 | pD649-HAsp-HLA-E-COMP5AP-AviTag-9xHis | depositor partial sequence | sequence record 303902 | insert (extracellular domain)
[297 nt withheld, positions 1-297]
GGCGGAGGCGGATCTGGTGGCGGAGGAAGTGGCGGCGGAGGATCTGGATCTCACAGCCTGAAGTACTTTC
ACACCTCCGTGTCCAGACCTGGCAGAGGCGAGCCTAGATTCATCAGCGTGGGCTACGTGGACGACACCCA
GTTCGTCAGATTCGACAACGACGCCGCCTCTCCTCGGATGGTTCCTAGAGCACCCTGGATGGAACAAGAG
GGCAGCGAGTACTGGGATCGCGAGACAAGAAGCGCCAGAGACACAGCCCAGATCTTCCGCGTGAACCTGA
GAACCCTGCGGGGCTACTACAATCAGTCTGAGGCCGGCTCTCACACCCTGCAGTGGATGCATGGATGTGA
ACTGGGCCCCGACAGACGGTTCCTGAGAGGCTATGAGCAGTTCGCCTACGACGGCAAGGACTACCTGACA
CTGAACGAGGACCTGAGAAGCTGGACCGCCGTGGATACAGCCGCTCAGATCAGCGAGCAGAAGTCTAACG
ACGCCAGCGAGGCCGAACACCAGAGAGCCTATCTGGAAGATACCTGCGTGGAATGGCTGCACAAGTACCT
GGAAAAGGGCAAAGAGACACTGCTGCACCTGGAACCTCCAAAGACACATGTGACCCACCATCCTATCAGC
GACCACGAGGCCACACTGAGATGTTGGGCCCTGGGCTTTTACCCTGCCGAGATCACACTGACATGGCAGC
AGGATGGCGAGGGCCACACACAGGATACAGAGCTGGTGGAAACAAGACCTGCCGGCGACGGCACCTTCCA
GAAATGGGCTGCTGTGGTGGTTCCCAGCGGCGAGGAACAGAGATACACCTGTCACGTGCAGCACGAGGGA
CTGCCTGAACCTGTGACTCTGAGATGGAAGCCTGCCAGCCAGCCAACAATCCCCATT
